Addgene plasmid #213316: HTR1A-DuET
Purpose: The DuET construct encodes the named human GPCR engineered with a cleaved hemagglutinin signal peptide, a 5' FLAG and a 3' 1D4 epitope tag optimized for expression in mammalian cells and proteomics studies.
Depositing lab: Thomas Sakmar. Depositing organization: Rockefeller University. Publication: Multiplexed selectivity screening of anti-GPCR antibodies. Dahl L, Kotliar IB, Bendes A, Dodig-Crnkovic T, Fromm S, Elofsson A, Uhlen M, Sakmar TP, Schwenk JM. Sci Adv. 2023 May 3;9(18):eadf9297. doi: 10.1126/sciadv.adf9297. Epub 2023 May 3. PubMed 37134173.
Backbone
  Vector backbone: pcDNA 3.1 (+)
  Vector type: Mammalian Expression
Growth in bacteria
  Bacterial resistance: Ampicillin, 100 μg/mL
  Growth temperature: 37°C
  Growth strain: DH5alpha
  Copy number: High Copy
Gene/Insert
  Gene/Insert name: HTR1A (alt names: 5-hydroxytryptamine receptor 1A; 5-HT1A, ADRB2RL1, ADRBRL1)
  Species: H. sapiens (human)
  Entrez Gene: HTR1A (a.k.a. 5-HT-1A, 5-HT1A, 5HT1a, ADRB2RL1, ADRBRL1, G-21, PFMCD)
  Promoter: CMV, T7
  Tag / fusion protein: FLAG (N terminal on insert); 1D4 (C terminal on insert)
  Cloning method: Gibson Cloning
Terms and licenses: Academic/Nonprofit Terms; Industry Terms: Not Available to Industry
Depositor comments: Class: A, Family: 5-hydroxytryptamine. Ensembl ID: ENSG00000178394, Uniprot ID: P08908
How to cite: HTR1A-DuET was a gift from Thomas Sakmar (Addgene plasmid # 213316 ; http://n2t.net/addgene:213316 ; RRID:Addgene_213316)
