[The description below was written by a language model from this plasmid's Addgene catalogue record and pLannotate feature annotations shown in this document.]
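Description:
HTR1A-DuET is a mammalian expression plasmid built on the pcDNA 3.1 (+) backbone that carries the human 5-hydroxytryptamine receptor 1A (HTR1A, 5-HT1A), a class A G protein-coupled receptor for serotonin. It is propagated in E. coli as a high-copy plasmid through a ColE1/pUC-type origin and selected with ampicillin via the β-lactamase gene. An f1 phage origin is also present. For selection in mammalian cells, the backbone carries a neomycin/kanamycin phosphotransferase (neo) cassette driven by the SV40 enhancer/early promoter and terminated by an SV40 polyadenylation signal.

The receptor coding sequence lies downstream of the CMV immediate-early enhancer and promoter and is followed by the bovine growth hormone polyadenylation signal. A T7 promoter sits between the CMV promoter and the insert, which permits in vitro transcription. According to the record, the DuET design places a cleavable hemagglutinin signal peptide and a FLAG epitope at the N terminus of the receptor and a 1D4 epitope at the C terminus. The automated annotation detects the FLAG tag just upstream of the HTR1A open reading frame (labelled as a fragment of 3xFLAG, consistent with a single FLAG unit), but it does not separately annotate the signal peptide or the 1D4 tag. Several short annotated fragments (lacI, ble, HIV-1 LTR, bom) are probably partial sequence matches within the backbone rather than functional elements.

The dual epitope tags allow the receptor to be captured and detected from either end independently of receptor-specific antibodies. The construct is intended for expression in mammalian cells and for proteomics work, and the associated publication concerns multiplexed selectivity screening of anti-GPCR antibodies.
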