Features (pLannotate 1.2.2; 21 found; start..end, strand, type, name):
     78..666     +  rep_origin     ori: high-copy-number ColE1/pMB1/pBR322/pUC origin of replication
    849..941     +  CDS            lacI (fragment): lac repressor; lacI; The lac repressor binds to the lac operator to inhibit transcription in E. coli. This inhibition can be relieved by adding lactose or isopropyl-β-D-thiogalactopyranoside (IPTG).
    954..975     +  protein_bind   CAP binding site: CAP binding activates transcription in the presence of cAMP. E. coli catabolite activator protein
    990..1020    +  promoter       lac promoter: promoter for the E. coli lac operon
   1028..1044    +  protein_bind   lac operator: The lac repressor binds to the lac operator to inhibit transcription in E. coli. This inhibition can be relieved by adding lactose or isopropyl-β-D-thiogalactopyranoside (IPTG). lac repressor encoded by lacI
   1117..1238    -  polyA_signal   SV40 poly(A) signal: SV40 polyadenylation signal
   1233..1391    -  CDS            ble (fragment): BLE_KLEPN - Experimental evidence at protein level: Swiss-Prot protein existence level 1. Binding protein with a strong affinity to the bleomycin family of antibiotics. Binds to CL990; an antimitotic-antibiotic compound. From Klebsiella pneumoniae.
   1415..2206    -  CDS            neo: KKA2_KLEPN - Also known as kan, nptII. Experimental evidence at protein level: Swiss-Prot protein existence level 1. Resistance to kanamycin, neomycin, paromomycin, ribostamycin, butirosin and gentamicin B. From Klebsiella pneumoniae.
   2273..2602    -  promoter       SV40 promoter: SV40 enhancer and early promoter
   2616..3044    -  rep_origin     f1 ori (sequence partly withheld): f1 bacteriophage origin of replication; arrow indicates direction of (+) strand synthesis
   3065..3086    -  promoter       SV40 promoter (fragment): SV40 enhancer and early promoter
   3090..3314    -  polyA_signal   bGH poly(A) signal: bovine growth hormone polyadenylation signal
   3445..4710    -  CDS            HTR1A: 5HT1A_HUMAN - Also known as ADRB2RL1, ADRBRL1. Experimental evidence at protein level: Swiss-Prot protein existence level 1. G-protein coupled receptor for 5-hydroxytryptamine (serotonin). Also functions as a receptor for various drugs and psychoactive substances. Ligand binding causes a conformation change that triggers signaling via guanine nucleotide-binding proteins (G proteins) and modulates the activity of down-stream effectors, such as adenylate cyclase. Beta-arrestin family members inhibit signaling via G proteins and mediate activation of alternative signaling pathways. Signaling inhi
   4723..4743    -  CDS            3xFLAG (fragment): three tandem FLAG® epitope tags
   4836..4854    -  promoter       T7 promoter: promoter for bacteriophage T7 RNA polymerase
   4870..4903    -  LTR            5' LTR (truncated) (fragment): truncated 5' long terminal repeat (LTR) from HIV-1
   4899..5102    -  promoter       CMV promoter: human cytomegalovirus (CMV) immediate early promoter
   5103..5482    -  enhancer       CMV enhancer: human cytomegalovirus immediate early enhancer
   5637..5689    +  misc_feature   bom (fragment): basis of mobility region from pBR322
   5748..5852    +  promoter       AmpR promoter: bla
   5853..6713    +  CDS            AmpR: β-lactamase; bla; confers resistance to ampicillin, carbenicillin, and related antibiotics
>Addgene plasmid #213316 | HTR1A-DuET | addgene full sequence | sequence record 430853 | Addgene NGS Result
CTCATGACCAAAATCCCTTAACGTGAGTTTTCGTTCCACTGAGCGTCAGACCCCGTAGAAAAGATCAAAG
GATCTTCTTGAGATCCTTTTTTTCTGCGCGTAATCTGCTGCTTGCAAACAAAAAAACCACCGCTACCAGC
GGTGGTTTGTTTGCCGGATCAAGAGCTACCAACTCTTTTTCCGAAGGTAACTGGCTTCAGCAGAGCGCAG
ATACCAAATACCGTTCTTCTAGTGTAGCCGTAGTTAGGCCACCACTTCAAGAACTCTGTAGCACCGCCTA
CATACCTCGCTCTGCTAATCCTGTTACCAGTGGCTGCTGCCAGTGGCGATAAGTCGTGTCTTACCGGGTT
GGACTCAAGACGATAGTTACCGGATAAGGCGCAGCGGTCGGGCTGAACGGGGGGTTCGTGCACACAGCCC
AGCTTGGAGCGAACGACCTACACCGAACTGAGATACCTACAGCGTGAGCTATGAGAAAGCGCCACGCTTC
CCGAAGGGAGAAAGGCGGACAGGTATCCGGTAAGCGGCAGGGTCGGAACAGGAGAGCGCACGAGGGAGCT
TCCAGGGGGAAACGCCTGGTATCTTTATAGTCCTGTCGGGTTTCGCCACCTCTGACTTGAGCGTCGATTT
TTGTGATGCTCGTCAGGGGGGCGGAGCCTATGGAAAAACGCCAGCAACGCGGCCTTTTTACGGTTCCTGG
CCTTTTGCTGGCCTTTTGCTCACATGTTCTTTCCTGCGTTATCCCCTGATTCTGTGGATAACCGTATTAC
CGCCTTTGAGTGAGCTGATACCGCTCGCCGCAGCCGAACGACCGAGCGCAGCGAGTCAGTGAGCGAGGAA
GCGGAAGAGCGCCCAATACGCAAACCGCCTCTCCCCGCGCGTTGGCCGATTCATTAATGCAGCTGGCACG
ACAGGTTTCCCGACTGGAAAGCGGGCAGTGAGCGCAACGCAATTAATGTGAGTTAGCTCACTCATTAGGC
ACCCCAGGCTTTACACTTTATGCTTCCGGCTCGTATGTTGTGTGGAATTGTGAGCGGATAACAATTTCAC
ACAGGAAACAGCTATGACCATGATTACGCCAAGCTCTAGCTAGAGGTCGACGGTATACAGACATGATAAG
ATACATTGATGAGTTTGGACAAACCACAACTAGAATGCAGTGAAAAAAATGCTTTATTTGTGAAATTTGT
GATGCTATTGCTTTATTTGTAACCATTATAAGCTGCAATAAACAAGTTGGGGTGGGCGAAGAACTCCAGC
ATGAGATCCCCGCGCTGGAGGATCATCCAGCCGGCGTCCCGGAAAACGATTCCGAAGCCCAACCTTTCAT
AGAAGGCGGCGGTGGAATCGAAATCTCGTGATGGCAGGTTGGGCGTCGCTTGGTCGGTCATTTCGAACCC
CAGAGTCCCGCTCAGAAGAACTCGTCAAGAAGGCGATAGAAGGCGATGCGCTGCGAATCGGGAGCGGCGA
TACCGTAAAGCACGAGGAAGCGGTCAGCCCATTCGCCGCCAAGCTCTTCAGCAATATCACGGGTAGCCAA
CGCTATGTCCTGATAGCGGTCCGCCACACCCAGCCGGCCACAGTCGATGAATCCAGAAAAGCGGCCATTT
TCCACCATGATATTCGGCAAGCAGGCATCGCCATGGGTCACGACGAGATCCTCGCCGTCGGGCATGCGCG
CCTTGAGCCTGGCGAACAGTTCGGCTGGCGCGAGCCCCTGATGCTCTTCGTCCAGATCATCCTGATCGAC
AAGACCGGCTTCCATCCGAGTACGTGCTCGCTCGATGCGATGTTTCGCTTGGTGGTCGAATGGGCAGGTA
GCCGGATCAAGCGTATGCAGCCGCCGCATTGCATCAGCCATGATGGATACTTTCTCGGCAGGAGCAAGGT
GAGATGACAGGAGATCCTGCCCCGGCACTTCGCCCAATAGCAGCCAGTCCCTTCCCGCTTCAGTGACAAC
GTCGAGCACAGCTGCGCAAGGAACGCCCGTCGTGGCCAGCCACGATAGCCGCGCTGCCTCGTCCTGCAGT
TCATTCAGGGCACCGGACAGGTCGGTCTTGACAAAAAGAACCGGGCGCCCCTGCGCTGACAGCCGGAACA
CGGCGGCATCAGAGCAGCCGATTGTCTGTTGTGCCCAGTCATAGCCGAATAGCCTCTCCACCCAAGCGGC
CGGAGAACCTGCGTGCAATCCATCTTGTTCAATCATGCGAAACGATCCTCATCCTGTCTCTTGATCAGAT
CCGAAAATGGATATACAAGCTCCCGGGAGCTTTTTGCAAAAGCCTAGGCCTCCAAAAAAGCCTCCTCACT
ACTTCTGGAATAGCTCAGAGGCAGAGGCGGCCTCGGCCTCTGCATAAATAAAAAAAATTAGTCAGCCATG
GGGCGGAGAATGGGCGGAACTGGGCGGAGTTAGGGGCGGGATGGGCGGAGTTAGGGGCGGGACTATGGTT
GCTGACTAATTGAGATGCATGCTTTGCATACTTCTGCCTGCTGGGGAGCCTGGGGACTTTCCACACCTGG
TTGCTGACTAATTGAGATGCATGCTTTGCATACTTCTGCCTGCTGGGGAGCCTGGGGACTTTCCACACCC
TAACTGACACACATTCCACAGAATTAATTCGCGTTAAATTTTTGTTAAATCAGCTCATTTTTTAACCAAT
AGGCCGAAATCGGCAAAATCCCTTATAAATCAAAAGAATAGACCGAGATAGGGT
[37 nt withheld, positions 2715-2751]
AAAGAACGTGGACTCCAACGTCAAAGG
[49 nt withheld, positions 2779-2827]
T
[91 nt withheld, positions 2829-2919]
G
[124 nt withheld, positions 2921-3044]
GGGGATACCCCCTAGAGCCCCAGCTGGTTCTTTCCGCCTCAGAAGCCATAGAGCCCACCGCATCCCCAGC
ATGCCTGCTATTGTCTTCCCAATCCTCCCCCTTGCTGTCCTGCCCCACCCCACCCCCCAGAATAGAATGA
CACCTACTCAGACAATGCGATGCAATTTCCTCATTTTATTAGGAAAGGACAGTGGGAGTGGCACCTTCCA
GGGTCAAGGAAGGCACGGGGGAGGGGCAAACAACAGATGGCTGGCAACTAGAAGGCACAGTCGAGGCTGA
TCAGCGGGTTTAAACGGGCCCTCTAGACTCGAGTTAGGCAGGGGCCACCTGAGAAGTCTCGGTCTTAGAC
ACGGTGGTGCTGGCCTCATCGAATTCACCGGTGCGTCCACCGGTATCGATTTGTCTACAGAACTTGCACT
TAATTATCTTTTTAAAGGCATTCTGGAAATCCTTGTTGAAGTAAGCGTAGATGACGGGATTCAGCAGGCT
ATTGCTGTAACCCAGCCAATTAATGATGGCCCCGAGAAGCGTGGGCATATGACATGATGATTCGCAAAAT
GGCAGCACGAGTGCCACGATGAAAAAGGGCAGCCAACACAGGATGAATGTCCCCATGATAATCCCCAGGG
TTTTTACTGTTTTCCGTTCCCGGGCAAGGGCCATCTTCCGCTTTGCCTCAGCATTTCTCTCGTTTTTCCG
CTCAAAAGAGGCCGGGGCGCATGGAGTTGGTCCGGCCTCGGAGGGGAGAGGCAGGTGTTCTTTACTATTC
CCCACTCTATGCACCTCGATTACTTCAAGTGCAGCACCGTCGTCTCCTTGTCTTACTGCACCGTTGGCAC
ACAGTGCCCCTCCGGCCTTAGATTCCACTCCCAATCTCCAGTTCCTGCTCCCACTCTCCCCGTTCACGGA
CTTCTTGGGCTGTGGAGCGGGGGAGGCACCATGCCGGGTATCCGCCCCAGTCTTTTCCACTTTCTTTACA
GTCTTCCGGATCCTGAACCGCGCGGCGCGGAATATCCGTCCATACAACACCAACATCAACAACAGTGGTA
TATAGAATGCTCCGAAGGTGGAGTAGATGGTGTAGCCGTGATCCTTTGAAATGGTACACGCGTCAGGGTC
GCTTCTATCCTCAGGTGTCCTCCACCCAAGCATGGGAGGTATACTAATCAAAAAGCCAATCAGCCACGTC
AAGCTGATCAGAGCGGCAGCCCGCCGAGGTGTCCTCTTGTTCACGTAGTCGATCGGATCTGTGATAGCCC
AGTACCTATCCAATGCTATGGCACACAGATGCAAAATGGAAGAGGTGCAACAAAGCACGTCGAGTGCGAT
AAACAGGTCACAGGTCACTTGGCCCAGGGTCCACTTATTGAGAACCTGATAGAGAGCTGCCATTGGAAGA
ACGAGCACGCTCACCATGAGGTCCGTCACTGCCAGTGAGCCAATCAAATAGTTTGCCACATTCTGAAGGC
TGCGCTCCAGGGCAATGGCTGCTACCACACATGCGTTTCCCAATACGGCACAGAAGATCAGAGTACCAAG
CAGCAGGCTAGTGATCACTTGATAACTGACGGTAACATCAGAGATGCCGGTTGTATTACCGCCAGTTTCG
AACGGAGCCGGTGGAGAAGTGGTGTTGTTGCCCTGGCCGGGACTCAGCACGTCCATATCGATGCTGGCGT
CATCATCGTCCTTGTAGTCGGCGAATACCAGGCAGAAGATGTAGCTCAGGGCGATGATCGTCTTCATGGT
GGCGCTAAGCTTAAGTTTAAACGCTAGCCAGCTTGGGTCTCCCTATAGTGAGTCGTATTAATTTCGATAA
GCCAGTAAGCAGTGGGTTCTCTAGTTAGCCAGAGAGCTCTGCTTATATAGACCTCCCACCGTACACGCCT
ACCGCCCATTTGCGTCAATGGGGCGGAGTTGTTACGACATTTTGGAAAGTCCCGTTGATTTTGGTGCCAA
AACAAACTCCCATTGACGTCAATGGGGTGGAGACTTGGAAATCCCCGTGAGTCAAACCGCTATCCACGCC
CATTGATGTACTGCCAAAACCGCATCACCATGGTAATAGCGATGACTAATACGTAGATGTACTGCCAAGT
AGGAAAGTCCCATAAGGTCATGTACTGGGCATAATGCCAGGCGGGCCATTTACCGTCATTGACGTCAATA
GGGGGCGTACTTGGCATATGATACACTTGATGTACTGCCAAGTGGGCAGTTTACCGTAAATACTCCACCC
ATTGACGTCAATGGAAAGTCCCTATTGGCGTTACTATGGGAACATACGTCATTATTGACGTCAATGGGCG
GGGGTCGTTGGGCGGTCAGCCAGGCGGGCCATTTACCGTAAGTTATGTAACGCGGAACTCCATATATGGG
CTATGAACTAATGACCCCGTAATTGATTACTATTAATAACTAGTCAATAATCAATGTCAACGCGTATATC
TGGCCCGTACATCGCGAAGCAGCGCAAAACGCCTAACCCTAAGCAGATTCTTCATGCAAATGTCGGTCAA
GCCTTGCCTTGTTGTAGCTTAAATTTTGCTCGCGCACTACTCAGCGACCTCCAACACACAAGCAGGGAGC
AGATACTGGCTTAACTATGCGGCATCAGAGCAGATTGTACTGAGAGTGCACCATAGGGGATCGGGAGATC
TCCCGATCCGTCGACGTCAGGTGGCACTTTTCGGGGAAATGTGCGCGGAACCCCTATTTGTTTATTTTTC
TAAATACATTCAAATATGTATCCGCTCATGAGACAATAACCCTGATAAATGCTTCAATAATATTGAAAAA
GGAAGAGTATGAGTATTCAACATTTCCGTGTCGCCCTTATTCCCTTTTTTGCGGCATTTTGCCTTCCTGT
TTTTGCTCACCCAGAAACGCTGGTGAAAGTAAAAGATGCTGAAGATCAGTTGGGTGCACGAGTGGGTTAC
ATCGAACTGGATCTCAACAGCGGTAAGATCCTTGAGAGTTTTCGCCCCGAAGAACGTTTTCCAATGATGA
GCACTTTTAAAGTTCTGCTATGTGGCGCGGTATTATCCCGTATTGACGCCGGGCAAGAGCAACTCGGTCG
CCGCATACACTATTCTCAGAATGACTTGGTTGAGTACTCACCAGTCACAGAAAAGCATCTTACGGATGGC
ATGACAGTAAGAGAATTATGCAGTGCTGCCATAACCATGAGTGATAACACTGCGGCCAACTTACTTCTGA
CAACGATCGGAGGACCGAAGGAGCTAACCGCTTTTTTGCACAACATGGGGGATCATGTAACTCGCCTTGA
TCGTTGGGAACCGGAGCTGAATGAAGCCATACCAAACGACGAGCGTGACACCACGATGCCTGTAGCAATG
GCAACAACGTTGCGCAAACTATTAACTGGCGAACTACTTACTCTAGCTTCCCGGCAACAATTAATAGACT
GGATGGAGGCGGATAAAGTTGCAGGACCACTTCTGCGCTCGGCCCTTCCGGCTGGCTGGTTTATTGCTGA
TAAATCTGGAGCCGGTGAGCGTGGGTCTCGCGGTATCATTGCAGCACTGGGGCCAGATGGTAAGCCCTCC
CGTATCGTAGTTATCTACACGACGGGGAGTCAGGCAACTATGGATGAACGAAATAGACAGATCGCTGAGA
TAGGTGCCTCACTGATTAAGCATTGGTAACTGTCAGACCAAGTTTACTCATATATACTTTAGATTGATTT
AAAACTTCATTTTTAATTTAAAAGGATCTAGGTGAAGATCCTTTTTGATAAT
